Addgene plasmid #177611: pEcRRFH6
Purpose: Expresses His tagged RRF in Escherichia coli cells
Depositing lab: Kambiz Hamadani. Depositing organization: California State University, San Marcos.
Backbone
  Vector backbone: pJL-H6
  Vector type: Bacterial Expression
Growth in bacteria
  Bacterial resistance: Ampicillin, 100 μg/mL
  Growth temperature: 37°C
  Growth strain: DH5alpha
  Copy number: High Copy
Gene/Insert
  Gene/Insert name: Ribosome Recycling Factor
  Species: Escherichia coli
  Entrez Gene: frr (a.k.a. b0172, ECK0171, rrf)
  Tag / fusion protein: Hexahistidine (C terminal on backbone)
  Cloning method: Ligation Independent Cloning
Terms and licenses: Academic/Nonprofit Terms; Industry Terms: Not Available to Industry
How to cite: pEcRRFH6 was a gift from Kambiz Hamadani (Addgene plasmid # 177611 ; http://n2t.net/addgene:177611 ; RRID:Addgene_177611)
