[The description below was written by a language model from this plasmid's Addgene catalogue record and pLannotate feature annotations shown in this document.]
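Description:
pEcRRFH6 is a bacterial expression plasmid built on the pJL-H6 backbone for producing hexahistidine-tagged ribosome recycling factor (RRF, the product of the Escherichia coli frr gene) in E. coli. The 5.9 kb sequence has the layout of a pET-style vector. It carries a ColE1/pMB1-type origin together with the pBR322 bom site and a rop gene, an f1 phage origin, and a β-lactamase cassette for ampicillin selection. The catalogue lists the plasmid as high copy, although rop is a copy-number-limiting element, so the effective copy number may be more moderate. Two short tetracycline-resistance fragments are backbone remnants and do not provide a functional marker.

The frr coding sequence was inserted by ligation-independent cloning downstream of a T7 promoter with an adjacent lac operator and the strong ribosome binding site from T7 gene 10, and it is followed by a T7 terminator. A plasmid-borne lacI gene with its own promoter supplies lac repressor. Transcription is therefore held off until induction with IPTG in a host that provides T7 RNA polymerase. The C-terminal His6 tag comes from the backbone. It is not annotated as a separate feature, but presumably lies in the short stretch between the end of frr and the terminator, where the annotation tool also flagged a small fragment resembling a T7 gene 10B-derived solubility tag.

RRF releases ribosomes from mRNA after translation termination so they can be reused. The tag would permit metal-affinity purification of the recombinant factor, though the record does not state a specific downstream application.
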