Features (pLannotate 1.2.2; 18 found; start..end, strand, type, name):
   1008..1085    -  promoter       lacI promoter: lacI
   1093..1372    -  CDS            TcR (fragment): tetracycline efflux protein; tet; confers resistance to tetracycline
   1394..1412    +  promoter       T7 promoter: promoter for bacteriophage T7 RNA polymerase
   1413..1437    +  protein_bind   lac operator: The lac repressor binds to the lac operator to inhibit transcription in E. coli. This inhibition can be relieved by adding lactose or isopropyl-β-D-thiogalactopyranoside (IPTG). lac repressor encoded by lacI
   1452..1474    +  RBS            RBS: efficient ribosome binding site from bacteriophage T7 gene 10 (Olins and Rangwala, 1989)
   1482..2036    +  CDS            frr (sequence withheld): RRF_ECOLI - Also known as rrf. Experimental evidence at protein level: Swiss-Prot protein existence level 1. Responsible for the release of ribosomes from messenger RNA at the termination of protein biosynthesis. May increase the efficiency of translation by recycling ribosomes from one round of translation to another. From Escherichia coli (strain K12).
   2064..2113    +  CDS            SET1 (fragment): solubility-enhancement tag derived from T7 phage gene 10B
   2121..2168    +  terminator     T7 terminator: transcription terminator for bacteriophage T7 RNA polymerase
   2205..2633    +  rep_origin     f1 ori (sequence partly withheld): f1 bacteriophage origin of replication; arrow indicates direction of (+) strand synthesis
   2686..2790    +  promoter       AmpR promoter: bla
   2791..3651    +  CDS            AmpR: β-lactamase; bla; confers resistance to ampicillin, carbenicillin, and related antibiotics
   3822..4410    +  rep_origin     ori: high-copy-number ColE1/pMB1/pBR322/pUC origin of replication
   4596..4735    -  misc_feature   bom: basis of mobility region from pBR322
   4837..5028    -  CDS            rop: Rop protein, which maintains plasmids at low copy number; rop
   5045..5425    +  CDS            YPB1_ECOLX: Protein predicted: Swiss-Prot protein existence level 4. From Escherichia coli.
   5497..5788    -  CDS            TcR (fragment): tetracycline efflux protein; tet; confers resistance to tetracycline
   5803..5824    -  protein_bind   CAP binding site: CAP binding activates transcription in the presence of cAMP. E. coli catabolite activator protein
   5837..1007    -  CDS            lacI (across the origin): lac repressor; lacI; The lac repressor binds to the lac operator to inhibit transcription in E. coli. This inhibition can be relieved by adding lactose or isopropyl-β-D-thiogalactopyranoside (IPTG).
>Addgene plasmid #177611 | pEcRRFH6 | addgene full sequence | sequence record 351529 | Addgene NGS Result
GTTTGCGTATTGGGCGCCAGGGTGGTTTTTCTTTTCACCAGTGAGACGGGCAACAGCTGATTGCCCTTCA
CCGCCTGGCCCTGAGAGAGTTGCAGCAAGCGGTCCACGCTGGTTTGCCCCAGCAGGCGAAAATCCTGTTT
GATGGTGGTTAACGGCGGGATATAACATGAGCTGTCTTCGGTATCGTCGTATCCCACTACCGAGATATCC
GCACCAACGCGCAGCCCGGACTCGGTAATGGCGCGCATTGCGCCCAGCGCCATCTGATCGTTGGCAACCA
GCATCGCAGTGGGAACGATGCCCTCATTCAGCATTTGCATGGTTTGTTGAAAACCGGACATGGCACTCCA
GTCGCCTTCCCGTTCCGCTATCGGCTGAATTTGATTGCGAGTGAGATATTTATGCCAGCCAGCCAGACGC
AGACGCGCCGAGACAGAACTTAATGGGCCCGCTAACAGCGCGATTTGCTGGTGACCCAATGCGACCAGAT
GCTCCACGCCCAGTCGCGTACCGTCTTCATGGGAGAAAATAATACTGTTGATGGGTGTCTGGTCAGAGAC
ATCAAGAAATAACGCCGGAACATTAGTGCAGGCAGCTTCCACAGCAATGGCATCCTGGTCATCCAGCGGA
TAGTTAATGATCAGCCCACTGACGCGTTGCGCGAGAAGATTGTGCACCGCCGCTTTACAGGCTTCGACGC
CGCTTCGTTCTACCATCGACACCACCACGCTGGCACCCAGTTGATCGGCGCGAGATTTAATCGCCGCGAC
AATTTGCGACGGCGCGTGCAGGGCCAGACTGGAGGTGGCAACGCCAATCAGCAACGACTGTTTGCCCGCC
AGTTGTTGTGCCACGCGGTTGGGAATGTAATTCAGCTCCGCCATCGCCGCTTCCACTTTTTCCCGCGTTT
TCGCAGAAACGTGGCTGGCCTGGTTCACCACGCGGGAAACGGTCTGATAAGAGACACCGGCATACTCTGC
GACATCGTATAACGTTACTGGTTTCACATTCACCACCCTGAATTGACTCTCTTCCGGGCGCTATCATGCC
ATACCGCGAAAGGTTTTGCGCCATTCGATGGTGTCCGGGATCTCGACGCTCTCCCTTATGCGACTCCTGC
ATTAGGAAGCAGCCCAGTAGTAGGTTGAGGCCGTTGAGCACCGCCGCCGCAAGGAATGGTGCATGCAAGG
AGATGGCGCCCAACAGTCCCCCGGCCACGGGGCCTGCCACCATACCCACGCCGAAACAAGCGCTCATGAG
CCCGAAGTGGCGAGCCCGATCTTCCCCATCGGTGATGTCGGCGATATAGGCGCCAGCAACCGCACCTGTG
GCGCCGGTGATGCCGGCCACGATGCGTCCGGCGTAGAGGATCGAGATCTCGATCCCGCGAAATTAATACG
ACTCACTATAGGGGAATTGTGAGCGGATAACAATTCCCCTCTAGAAATAATTTTGTTTAACTTTAAGAAG
GAGATATAAGG
[555 nt withheld, positions 1482-2036]
CACCATCACCATCATCACTGAGATCCGGCTGCTAACAAAGCCCGAAAGGAAGCTGAGTTGGCTGCTGCCA
CCGCTGAGCAATAACTAGCATAACCCCTTGGGGCCTCTAAACGGGTCTTGAGGGGTTTTTTGCTGAAAGG
AGGAACTATATCCGGATTGGCGAATGGG
[124 nt withheld, positions 2205-2328]
C
[91 nt withheld, positions 2330-2420]
A
[49 nt withheld, positions 2422-2470]
CCTTTGACGTTGGAGTCCACGTTCTTT
[37 nt withheld, positions 2498-2534]
ACCCTATCTCGGTCTATTCTTTTGATTTATAAGGGATTTTGCCGATTTCGGCCTATTGGTTAAAAAATGA
GCTGATTTAACAAAAATTTAACGCGAATTTTAACAAAATATTAACGCTTACAATTTAGGTGGCACTTTTC
GGGGAAATGTGCGCGGAACCCCTATTTGTTTATTTTTCTAAATACATTCAAATATGTATCCGCTCATGAG
ACAATAACCCTGATAAATGCTTCAATAATATTGAAAAAGGAAGAGTATGAGTATTCAACATTTCCGTGTC
GCCCTTATTCCCTTTTTTGCGGCATTTTGCCTTCCTGTTTTTGCTCACCCAGAAACGCTGGTGAAAGTAA
AAGATGCTGAAGATCAGTTGGGTGCACGAGTGGGTTACATCGAACTGGATCTCAACAGCGGTAAGATCCT
TGAGAGTTTTCGCCCCGAAGAACGTTTTCCAATGATGAGCACTTTTAAAGTTCTGCTATGTGGCGCGGTA
TTATCCCGTATTGACGCCGGGCAAGAGCAACTCGGTCGCCGCATACACTATTCTCAGAATGACTTGGTTG
AGTACTCACCAGTCACAGAAAAGCATCTTACGGATGGCATGACAGTAAGAGAATTATGCAGTGCTGCCAT
AACCATGAGTGATAACACTGCGGCCAACTTACTTCTGACAACGATCGGAGGACCGAAGGAGCTAACCGCT
TTTTTGCACAACATGGGGGATCATGTAACTCGCCTTGATCGTTGGGAACCGGAGCTGAATGAAGCCATAC
CAAACGACGAGCGTGACACCACGATGCCTGCAGCAATGGCAACAACGTTGCGCAAACTATTAACTGGCGA
ACTACTTACTCTAGCTTCCCGGCAACAATTAATAGACTGGATGGAGGCGGATAAAGTTGCAGGACCACTT
CTGCGCTCGGCCCTTCCGGCTGGCTGGTTTATTGCTGATAAATCTGGAGCCGGTGAGCGTGGGTCTCGCG
GTATCATTGCAGCACTGGGGCCAGATGGTAAGCCCTCCCGTATCGTAGTTATCTACACGACGGGGAGTCA
GGCAACTATGGATGAACGAAATAGACAGATCGCTGAGATAGGTGCCTCACTGATTAAGCATTGGTAACTG
TCAGACCAAGTTTACTCATATATACTTTAGATTGATTTAAAACTTCATTTTTAATTTAAAAGGATCTAGG
TGAAGATCCTTTTTGATAATCTCATGACCAAAATCCCTTAACGTGAGTTTTCGTTCCACTGAGCGTCAGA
CCCCGTAGAAAAGATCAAAGGATCTTCTTGAGATCCTTTTTTTCTGCGCGTAATCTGCTGCTTGCAAACA
AAAAAACCACCGCTACCAGCGGTGGTTTGTTTGCCGGATCAAGAGCTACCAACTCTTTTTCCGAAGGTAA
CTGGCTTCAGCAGAGCGCAGATACCAAATACTGTCCTTCTAGTGTAGCCGTAGTTAGGCCACCACTTCAA
GAACTCTGTAGCACCGCCTACATACCTCGCTCTGCTAATCCTGTTACCAGTGGCTGCTGCCAGTGGCGAT
AAGTCGTGTCTTACCGGGTTGGACTCAAGACGATAGTTACCGGATAAGGCGCAGCGGTCGGGCTGAACGG
GGGGTTCGTGCACACAGCCCAGCTTGGAGCGAACGACCTACACCGAACTGAGATACCTACAGCGTGAGCT
ATGAGAAAGCGCCACGCTTCCCGAAGGGAGAAAGGCGGACAGGTATCCGGTAAGCGGCAGGGTCGGAACA
GGAGAGCGCACGAGGGAGCTTCCAGGGGGAAACGCCTGGTATCTTTATAGTCCTGTCGGGTTTCGCCACC
TCTGACTTGAGCGTCGATTTTTGTGATGCTCGTCAGGGGGGCGGAGCCTATGGAAAAACGCCAGCAACGC
GGCCTTTTTACGGTTCCTGGCCTTTTGCTGGCCTTTTGCTCACATGTTCTTTCCTGCGTTATCCCCTGAT
TCTGTGGATAACCGTATTACCGCCTTTGAGTGAGCTGATACCGCTCGCCGCAGCCGAACGACCGAGCGCA
GCGAGTCAGTGAGCGAGGAAGCGGAAGAGCGCCTGATGCGGTATTTTCTCCTTACGCATCTGTGCGGTAT
TTCACACCGCAATGGTGCACTCTCAGTACAATCTGCTCTGATGCCGCATAGTTAAGCCAGTATACACTCC
GCTATCGCTACGTGACTGGGTCATGGCTGCGCCCCGACACCCGCCAACACCCGCTGACGCGCCCTGACGG
GCTTGTCTGCTCCCGGCATCCGCTTACAGACAAGCTGTGACCGTCTCCGGGAGCTGCATGTGTCAGAGGT
TTTCACCGTCATCACCGAAACGCGCGAGGCAGCTGCGGTAAAGCTCATCAGCGTGGTCGTGAAGCGATTC
ACAGATGTCTGCCTGTTCATCCGCGTCCAGCTCGTTGAGTTTCTCCAGAAGCGTTAATGTCTGGCTTCTG
ATAAAGCGGGCCATGTTAAGGGCGGTTTTTTCCTGTTTGGTCACTGATGCCTCCGTGTAAGGGGGATTTC
TGTTCATGGGGGTAATGATACCGATGAAACGAGAGAGGATGCTCACGATACGGGTTACTGATGATGAACA
TGCCCGGTTACTGGAACGTTGTGAGGGTAAACAACTGGCGGTATGGATGCGGCGGGACCAGAGAAAAATC
ACTCAGGGTCAATGCCAGCGCTTCGTTAATACAGATGTAGGTGTTCCACAGGGTAGCCAGCAGCATCCTG
CGATGCAGATCCGGAACATAATGGTGCAGGGCGCTGACTTCCGCGTTTCCAGACTTTACGAAACACGGAA
ACCGAAGACCATTCATGTTGTTGCTCAGGTCGCAGACGTTTTGCAGCAGCAGTCGCTTCACGTTCGCTCG
CGTATCGGTGATTCATTCTGCTAACCAGTAAGGCAACCCCGCCAGCCTAGCCGGGTCCTCAACGACAGGA
GCACGATCATGCGCACCCGTGGGGCCGCCATGCCGGCGATAATGGCCTGCTTCTCGCCGAAACGTTTGGT
GGCGGGACCAGTGACGAAGGCTTGAGCGAGGGCGTGCAAGATTCCGAATACCGCAAGCGACAGGCCGATC
ATCGTCGCGCTCCAGCGAAAGCGGTCCTCGCCGAAAATGACCCAGAGCGCTGCCGGCACCTGTCCTACGA
GTTGCATGATAAAGAAGACAGTCATAAGTGCGGCGACGATAGTCATGCCCCGCGCCCACCGGAAGGAGCT
GACTGGGTTGAAGGCTCTCAAGGGCATCGGTCGAGATCCCGGTGCCTAATGAGTGAGCTAACTTACATTA
ATTGCGTTGCGCTCACTGCCCGCTTTCCAGTCGGGAAACCTGTCGTGCCAGCTGCATTAATGAATCGGCC
AACGCGCGGGGAGAGGCG
