>Addgene plasmid #177611 | pEcRRFH6 | depositor partial sequence | sequence record 344523 | E. coli Ribosome Recycling Factor cDNA insert
[555 nt withheld, positions 1-555]
TGA
